>Addgene plasmid #1628 | L4049 | depositor full sequence | sequence record 238 | Author sequence
AAGCTTGCATGCCTGCAGGCCTTGGTCGACTCTAGACACTTTTCAGCTACCTAGATACATGGATATCCCC
GCCTCCCAATCCACCCACCCAGGGAAAAAGAAGGGCTCGCCGAAAATCAAAGTTATCTCCAGGCTCGCGC
ATCCCACCGAGCGGTTGACTTCTCTCCACCACTTTTCATTTTAACCCTCGGGGTACGGGATTGGCCAAAG
GACCCAAAGGTATGTTTCGAATGATACTAACATAACATAGAACATTTTCAGGAGGACCCTTCTTGGAGGG
TACCGAGCTCAGAAAAAATGACTGCTCCAAAGAAGAAGCGTAAGGTACCGGCAGAAAAAATGACTGCTCC
AAAGAAGAAGCGTAAGGTACCGGCAGAAAAAATGACTGCTCCAAAGAAGAAGCGTAAGGTACCGGCAGAA
AAAATGACTGCTCCAAAGAAGAAGCGTAAGGTACCGGTAGAAAAAATGAGTAAAGGAGAAGAACTTTTCA
CTGGAGTTGTCCCAATTCTTGTTGAATTAGATGGTGATGTTAATGGGCACAAATTTTCTGTCAGTGGAGA
GGGTGAAGGTGATGCAACATACGGAAAACTTACCCTTAAATTTATTTGCACTACTGGAAAACTACCTGTT
CCATGGGTAAGTTTAAACATATATATACTAACTAACCCTGATTATTTAAATTTTCAGCCAACACTTGTCA
CTACTTTCTGTTATGGTGTTCAATGCTTCTCGAGATACCCAGATCATATGAAACGGCATGACTTTTTCAA
GAGTGCCATGCCCGAAGGTTATGTACAGGAAAGAACTATATTTTTCAAAGATGACGGGAACTACAAGACA
CGTAAGTTTAAACAGTTCGGTACTAACTAACCATACATATTTAAATTTTCAGGTGCTGAAGTCAAGTTTG
AAGGTGATACCCTTGTTAATAGAATCGAGTTAAAAGGTATTGATTTTAAAGAAGATGGAAACATTCTTGG
ACACAAATTGGAATACAACTATAACTCACACAATGTATACATCATGGCAGACAAACAAAAGAATGGAATC
AAAGTTGTAAGTTTAAACATGATTTTACTAACTAACTAATCTGATTTAAATTTTCAGAACTTCAAAATTA
GACACAACATTGAAGATGGAAGCGTTCAACTAGCAGACCATTATCAACAAAATACTCCAATTGGCGATGG
CCCTGTCCTTTTACCAGACAACCATTACCTGTCCACACAATCTGCCCTTTCGAAAGATCCCAACGAAAAG
AGAGACCACATGGTCCTTCTTGAGTTTGTAACAGCTGCTGGGATTACACATGGCATGGACGAACTATACA
AAAGCCCACAAGCTTTGGAATTCGCTAGCCGGCCATACAAGTAATCCGGATGATCGACGCCAACGTCGTT
GAATTTTCAAATTTTAAATACTGAATATTTGTTTTTTTTCCTATTATTTATTTATTCTCTTTGTGTTTTT
TTTCTTGCTTTCTAAAAAATTAATTCAATCCAAATCTAAACATTTTTTTTTCTCTTTCCGTCTCCCAATT
CGTATTCCGCTCCTCTCATCTGAACACAATGTGCAAGTTTATTTATCTTCTCGCTTTCATTTCATTAGGA
CGTGGGGGGAATTGGTGGAAGGGGGAAACACACAAAAGGATGATGGAAATGAAATAAGGACACACAATAT
GCAACAACATTCAATTCAGAAATATGGAGGAAGGTTTAAAAGAAAACATAAAAATATATAGAGGAGGAAG
GAAAACTAGTAAAAAATAAGCAAAGAAATTAGGCGAACGATGAGAATTGTCCTCGCTTGGGCCCTTTCGT
CTCGCGCGTTTCGGTGATGACGGTGAAAACCTCTGACACATGCAGCTCCCGGAGACGGTCACAGCTTGTC
TGTAAGCGGATGCCGGGAGCAGACAAGCCCGTCAGGGCGCGTCAGCGGGTGTTGGCGGGTGTCGGGGCTG
GCTTAACTATGCGGCATCAGAGCAGATTGTACTGAGAGTGCACCATATGCGGTGTGAAATACCGCACAGA
TGCGTAAGGAGAAAATACCGCATCAGGCGGCCTTAAGGGCCTCGTGATACGCCTATTTTTATAGGTTAAT
GTCATGATAATAATGGTTTCTTAGACGTCAGGTGGCACTTTTCGGGGAAATGTGCGCGGAACCCCTATTT
GTTTATTTTTCTAAATACATTCAAATATGTATCCGCTCATGAGACAATAACCCTGATAAATGCTTCAATA
ATATTGAAAAAGGAAGAGTATGAGTATTCAACATTTCCGTGTCGCCCTTATTCCCTTTTTTGCGGCATTT
TGCCTTCCTGTTTTTGCTCACCCAGAAACGCTGGTGAAAGTAAAAGATGCTGAAGATCAGTTGGGTGCAC
GAGTGGGTTACATCGAACTGGATCTCAACAGCGGTAAGATCCTTGAGAGTTTTCGCCCCGAAGAACGTTT
TCCAATGATGAGCACTTTTAAAGTTCTGCTATGTGGCGCGGTATTATCCCGTATTGACGCCGGGCAAGAG
CAACTCGGTCGCCGCATACACTATTCTCAGAATGACTTGGTTGAGTACTCACCAGTCACAGAAAAGCATC
TTACGGATGGCATGACAGTAAGAGAATTATGCAGTGCTGCCATAACCATGAGTGATAACACTGCGGCCAA
CTTACTTCTGACAACGATCGGAGGACCGAAGGAGCTAACCGCTTTTTTGCACAACATGGGGGATCATGTA
ACTCGCCTTGATCGTTGGGAACCGGAGCTGAATGAAGCCATACCAAACGACGAGCGTGACACCACGATGC
CTGTAGCAATGGCAACAACGTTGCGCAAACTATTAACTGGCGAACTACTTACTCTAGCTTCCCGGCAACA
ATTAATAGACTGGATGGAGGCGGATAAAGTTGCAGGACCACTTCTGCGCTCGGCCCTTCCGGCTGGCTGG
TTTATTGCTGATAAATCTGGAGCCGGTGAGCGTGGGTCTCGCGGTATCATTGCAGCACTGGGGCCAGATG
GTAAGCCCTCCCGTATCGTAGTTATCTACACGACGGGGAGTCAGGCAACTATGGATGAACGAAATAGACA
GATCGCTGAGATAGGTGCCTCACTGATTAAGCATTGGTAACTGTCAGACCAAGTTTACTCATATATACTT
TAGATTGATTTAAAACTTCATTTTTAATTTAAAAGGATCTAGGTGAAGATCCTTTTTGATAATCTCATGA
CCAAAATCCCTTAACGTGAGTTTTCGTTCCACTGAGCGTCAGACCCCGTAGAAAAGATCAAAGGATCTTC
TTGAGATCCTTTTTTTCTGCGCGTAATCTGCTGCTTGCAAACAAAAAAACCACCGCTACCAGCGGTGGTT
TGTTTGCCGGATCAAGAGCTACCAACTCTTTTTCCGAAGGTAACTGGCTTCAGCAGAGCGCAGATACCAA
ATACTGTCCTTCTAGTGTAGCCGTAGTTAGGCCACCACTTCAAGAACTCTGTAGCACCGCCTACATACCT
CGCTCTGCTAATCCTGTTACCAGTGGCTGCTGCCAGTGGCGATAAGTCGTGTCTTACCGGGTTGGACTCA
AGACGATAGTTACCGGATAAGGCGCAGCGGTCGGGCTGAACGGGGGGTTCGTGCACACAGCCCAGCTTGG
AGCGAACGACCTACACCGAACTGAGATACCTACAGCGTGAGCATTGAGAAAGCGCCACGCTTCCCGAAGG
GAGAAAGGCGGACAGGTATCCGGTAAGCGGCAGGGTCGGAACAGGAGAGCGCACGAGGGAGCTTCCAGGG
GGAAACGCCTGGTATCTTTATAGTCCTGTCGGGTTTCGCCACCTCTGACTTGAGCGTCGATTTTTGTGAT
GCTCGTCAGGGGGGCGGAGCCTATGGAAAAACGCCAGCAACGCGGCCTTTTTACGGTTCCTGGCCTTTTG
CTGGCCTTTTGCTCACATGTTCTTTCCTGCGTTATCCCCTGATTCTGTGGATAACCGTATTACCGCCTTT
GAGTGAGCTGATACCGCTCGCCGCAGCCGAACGACCGAGCGCAGCGAGTCAGTGAGCGAGGAAGCGGAAG
AGCGCCCAATACGCAAACCGCCTCTCCCCGCGCGTTGGCCGATTCATTAATGCAGCTGGCACGACAGGTT
TCCCGACTGGAAAGCGGGCAGTGAGCGCAACGCAATTAATGTGAGTTAGCTCACTCATTAGGCACCCCAG
GCTTTACACTTTATGCTTCCGGCTCGTATGTTGTGTGGAATTGTGAGCGGATAACAATTTCACACAGGAA
ACAGCTATGACCATGATTACGCCAAGCTGTAAGTTTAAACATGATCTTACTAACTAACTATTCTCATTTA
AATTTTCAGAGCTTAAAAATGGCTGAAATCACTCACAACGATGGATACGCTAACAACTTGGAAATGAAAT
Features (pLannotate 1.2.2; 11 found; start..end, strand, type, name):
      1..19      -  misc_feature   MCS (fragment): pUC18/19 multiple cloning site
    469..1329    +  CDS            sg25: sg25 is a basic (constitutively fluorescent) green fluorescent protein published in 1997, derived from Aequorea victoria.
   1821..1856    +  CDS            rop (fragment): Rop protein, which maintains plasmids at low copy number; rop
   1958..2057    +  misc_feature   bom (fragment): basis of mobility region from pBR322
   2155..2259    +  promoter       AmpR promoter: bla
   2260..3120    +  CDS            AmpR: β-lactamase; bla; confers resistance to ampicillin, carbenicillin, and related antibiotics
   3291..3879    +  rep_origin     ori: high-copy-number ColE1/pMB1/pBR322/pUC origin of replication
   4062..4154    +  CDS            lacI (fragment): lac repressor; lacI; The lac repressor binds to the lac operator to inhibit transcription in E. coli. This inhibition can be relieved by adding lactose or isopropyl-β-D-thiogalactopyranoside (IPTG).
   4167..4188    +  protein_bind   CAP binding site: CAP binding activates transcription in the presence of cAMP. E. coli catabolite activator protein
   4203..4233    +  promoter       lac promoter: promoter for the E. coli lac operon
   4241..4257    +  protein_bind   lac operator: The lac repressor binds to the lac operator to inhibit transcription in E. coli. This inhibition can be relieved by adding lactose or isopropyl-β-D-thiogalactopyranoside (IPTG). lac repressor encoded by lacI
