[The description below was written by a language model from this plasmid's Addgene catalogue record and pLannotate feature annotations shown in this document.]
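Description:
L4049 (also recorded as miniprep pPD122.28) is an empty-backbone worm expression vector of about 4.4 kb from the 1999 Fire Lab Vector Kit, intended for building reporter constructs for use in Caenorhabditis elegans. The parental backbone is listed as unknown, but the annotated features show a pUC-type architecture. These include a high-copy ColE1/pMB1-family origin of replication, an ampicillin resistance gene (β-lactamase) driven by its own bla promoter, and remnants of the lac region (a lacI fragment, CAP binding site, lac promoter and operator) next to a fragment of the pUC18/19 multiple cloning site. Short fragments of rop and the pBR322 bom region are also detected and appear to be leftover backbone sequence rather than functional parts. The plasmid is propagated in E. coli under ampicillin selection, and the record does not state the copy number.

The only annotated payload is a coding sequence matched to sg25, a constitutively fluorescent green fluorescent protein variant derived from Aequorea victoria GFP. No gene insert is recorded. The tag/fusion field reads "myo2", which may refer to the C. elegans pharyngeal muscle myosin gene myo-2. However, the automated feature table does not annotate any worm promoter, intron or 3′ UTR in the unannotated stretches flanking the GFP sequence. The record therefore does not establish whether a myo-2 element drives the reporter or what role it plays, and the kit documentation cited by the depositor would be needed to settle this. Vectors of this kind are typically used to clone regulatory or coding sequences by restriction enzyme methods, producing GFP reporter fusions for expression analysis in transgenic worms.
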