Addgene plasmid #1628: L4049
Purpose: (Empty Backbone)
Depositing lab: Andrew Fire. Depositing organization: Carnegie Institution for Science.
Backbone
  Vector backbone: Unknown
  Backbone size (bp): 4412
  Vector type: Worm Expression
Growth in bacteria
  Bacterial resistance: Ampicillin, 100 μg/mL
  Growth temperature: 37°C
  Growth strain: DH5alpha
  Copy number: Unknown
Gene/Insert
  Gene/Insert name: None
  Tag / fusion protein: myo2
  Cloning method: Restriction Enzyme
Terms and licenses: Academic/Nonprofit Terms; Industry Terms: Not Available to Industry
Depositor comments: See Fire Lab Vector Kit Documentation 1999. Fire Lab Miniprep Number pPD122.28, Ligation number L4049.
How to cite: L4049 was a gift from Andrew Fire (Addgene plasmid # 1628 ; http://n2t.net/addgene:1628 ; RRID:Addgene_1628)
