>Addgene plasmid #1628 | L4049 | addgene partial sequence | sequence record 16761 | 1628_m13reverse
GNGTTACTGATCTTCTAACTAACTATTCTCATTTAAATTTTCAGAGCTTAAAAATGGCTGACNTCNCTCA
CAACGATGGATACGCTAACAACTTGGAAATGAAATAAGCTTGCATGCCTGCAGGCCTTGGTCGACTCTAG
ACACTTTTCAGCTACCTAGAATTACAATTGGATATCCCCGCCTCCCAATCCACCCACCCAGGGAAAAAGA
AGGGCTCGCCGAAAATCAAAGTTATCTCCAGGCTCGCGCATCCCACCGAGCGGTTGACTTCTCTCCACCA
CTTTTCATTTTAACCCTCGGGGTACGGGATTGGCCAAAGGACCCAAAGGTATGTTTCGAATGATACTAAC
ATAACATAGAACATTTTCAGGAGGACCCTTCTTGGAGGGTACCGAGCTCAGAAAAAATGACTGCTCCAAA
GAAGAAGCGTAAGGTACCGGCAGAAAAAATGACTGCTCCAAAGAAGAAGCGTAAGGTACCGGCAGAAAAA
ATGACTGCTCCAAAGAAGAAGCGTAAGGTACCGGCAGAAAAAATGACTGCTCCAAAGAAGAAGCGTAAGG
TACCGGTAGAAAAAATGAGTAAAGGAGAAGAACTTTTCACTGGAGTTGTCCCAATTCTTGTTGAATTAGA
TGGTGATGTTAATGGGCACAAATTTTCTGTCAGTGGAGAGGGTGAAGGTGATGCAACATACGGAAAACTT
ACCCTTAAATTTATTTGCACTACTGGAAAACTACCTGTTCCATGGGTAAGTTTAAACATATATATACTAA
CTAACCCTGATTATTTAAATTTTCAGCCAACACTTGTCACTACTTTCTGTTATGGTGTTCAATGCTTCTC
GAGATACCCAGATCATATGAAACGGCATGACTTTTTCAAGAGTGCCATGCCCGAAGGTTATGTACAGGAA
AGAACTATATTTTTCAAAGATGACGGGAACTACNAGACACGTAAGTTTAAACAGTTTCGGTACTAACTAA
CCATACATATTTAAATTTTCAGGTGCTGAAGTNCAAGTTTGAAGGGGGATNCCCTTGTTNATAGAATCNG
AGTTTAAANGGTNTTGATTTTTAAAGAAAATGGGAAACNTNCTTGGNACCCAAATTGGAAAAACACTTTN
ACTCCCCCNANGTTTCCTTCTNGGCAAACAAANAAAAANGGGAATCNAGTTGNAGTTTNANCNTGATTTT
CNAACTANCTANTCGNATTTAATTTCCNACTNCAAATTAAANCNACTTGGAGAANGGNGGNTNCCNTCCA
AACTTTTCNCAAANTTCNCATTGGGGNGGGCNGTNNTTTNAAAAAAANTNTTGGTNCCCAATNNGCNTTT
NAAANACCAAAAAAAANCNNTGTCT
